>Addgene plasmid #185379 | pX459-puro-hPKAalpha | addgene full sequence | sequence record 363450 | Addgene NGS Result
GAGGGCCTATTTCCCATGATTCCTTCATATTTGCATATACGATACAAGGCTGTTAGAGAGATAATTGGAA
TTAATTTGACTGTAAACACAAAGATATTAGTACAAAATACGTGACGTAGAAAGTAATAATTTCTTGGGTA
GTTTGCAGTTTTAAAATTATGTTTTAAAATGGACTATCATATGCTTACCGTAACTTGAAAGTATTTCGAT
TTCTTGGCTTTATATATCTTGTGGAAAGGACGAAACACCGTTTGAACGAATCAAGACCCTGTTTTAGAGC
TAGAAATAGCAAGTTAAAATAAGGCTAGTCCGTTATCAACTTGAAAAAGTGGCACCGAGTCGGTGCTTTT
TTGTTTTAGAGCTAGAAATAGCAAGTTAAAATAAGGCTAGTCCGTTTTTAGCGCGTGCGCCAATTCTGCA
GACAAATGGCTCTAGAGGTACCCGTTACATAACTTACGGTAAATGGCCCGCCTGGCTGACCGCCCAACGA
CCCCCGCCCATTGACGTCAATAGTAACGCCAATAGGGACTTTCCATTGACGTCAATGGGTGGAGTATTTA
CGGTAAACTGCCCACTTGGCAGTACATCAAGTGTATCATATGCCAAGTACGCCCCCTATTGACGTCAATG
ACGGTAAATGGCCCGCCTGGCATTGTGCCCAGTACATGACCTTATGGGACTTTCCTACTTGGCAGTACAT
CTACGTATTAGTCATCGCTATTACCATGGTCGAGGTGAGCCCCACGTTCTGCTTCACTCTCCCCATCTCC
CCCCCCTCCCCACCCCCAATTTTGTATTTATTTATTTTTTAATTATTTTGTGCAGCGATGGGGGCGGGGG
GGGGGGGGGGGCGCGCGCCAGGCGGGGCGGGGCGGGGCGAGGGGCGGGGCGGGGCGAGGCGGAGAGGTGC
GGCGGCAGCCAATCAGAGCGGCGCGCTCCGAAAGTTTCCTTTTATGGCGAGGCGGCGGCGGCGGCGGCCC
TATAAAAAGCGAAGCGCGCGGCGGGCGGGAGTCGCTGCGCGCTGCCTTCGCCCCGTGCCCCGCTCCGCCG
CCGCCTCGCGCCGCCCGCCCCGGCTCTGACTGACCGCGTTACTCCCACAGGTGAGCGGGCGGGACGGCCC
TTCTCCTCCGGGCTGTAATTAGCTGAGCAAGAGGTAAGGGTTTAAGGGATGGTTGGTTGGTGGGGTATTA
ATGTTTAATTACCTGGAGCACCTGCCTGAAATCACTTTTTTTCAGGTTGGACCGGTGCCACCATGGACTA
TAAGGACCACGACGGAGACTACAAGGATCATGATATTGATTACAAAGACGATGACGATAAGATGGCCCCA
AAGAAGAAGCGGAAGGTCGGTATCCACGGAGTCCCAGCAGCCGACAAGAAGTACAGCATCGGCCTGGACA
TCGGCACCAACTCTGTGGGCTGGGCCGTGATCACCGACGAGTACAAGGTGCCCAGCAAGAAATTCAAGGT
GCTGGGCAACACCGACCGGCACAGCATCAAGAAGAACCTGATCGGAGCCCTGCTGTTCGACAGCGGCGAA
ACAGCCGAGGCCACCCGGCTGAAGAGAACCGCCAGAAGAAGATACACCAGACGGAAGAACCGGATCTGCT
ATCTGCAAGAGATCTTCAGCAACGAGATGGCCAAGGTGGACGACAGCTTCTTCCACAGACTGGAAGAGTC
CTTCCTGGTGGAAGAGGATAAGAAGCACGAGCGGCACCCCATCTTCGGCAACATCGTGGACGAGGTGGCC
TACCACGAGAAGTACCCCACCATCTACCACCTGAGAAAGAAACTGGTGGACAGCACCGACAAGGCCGACC
TGCGGCTGATCTATCTGGCCCTGGCCCACATGATCAAGTTCCGGGGCCACTTCCTGATCGAGGGCGACCT
GAACCCCGACAACAGCGACGTGGACAAGCTGTTCATCCAGCTGGTGCAGACCTACAACCAGCTGTTCGAG
GAAAACCCCATCAACGCCAGCGGCGTGGACGCCAAGGCCATCCTGTCTGCCAGACTGAGCAAGAGCAGAC
GGCTGGAAAATCTGATCGCCCAGCTGCCCGGCGAGAAGAAGAATGGCCTGTTCGGAAACCTGATTGCCCT
GAGCCTGGGCCTGACCCCCAACTTCAAGAGCAACTTCGACCTGGCCGAGGATGCCAAACTGCAGCTGAGC
AAGGACACCTACGACGACGACCTGGACAACCTGCTGGCCCAGATCGGCGACCAGTACGCCGACCTGTTTC
TGGCCGCCAAGAACCTGTCCGACGCCATCCTGCTGAGCGACATCCTGAGAGTGAACACCGAGATCACCAA
GGCCCCCCTGAGCGCCTCTATGATCAAGAGATACGACGAGCACCACCAGGACCTGACCCTGCTGAAAGCT
CTCGTGCGGCAGCAGCTGCCTGAGAAGTACAAAGAGATTTTCTTCGACCAGAGCAAGAACGGCTACGCCG
GCTACATTGACGGCGGAGCCAGCCAGGAAGAGTTCTACAAGTTCATCAAGCCCATCCTGGAAAAGATGGA
CGGCACCGAGGAACTGCTCGTGAAGCTGAACAGAGAGGACCTGCTGCGGAAGCAGCGGACCTTCGACAAC
GGCAGCATCCCCCACCAGATCCACCTGGGAGAGCTGCACGCCATTCTGCGGCGGCAGGAAGATTTTTACC
CATTCCTGAAGGACAACCGGGAAAAGATCGAGAAGATCCTGACCTTCCGCATCCCCTACTACGTGGGCCC
TCTGGCCAGGGGAAACAGCAGATTCGCCTGGATGACCAGAAAGAGCGAGGAAACCATCACCCCCTGGAAC
TTCGAGGAAGTGGTGGACAAGGGCGCTTCCGCCCAGAGCTTCATCGAGCGGATGACCAACTTCGATAAGA
ACCTGCCCAACGAGAAGGTGCTGCCCAAGCACAGCCTGCTGTACGAGTACTTCACCGTGTATAACGAGCT
GACCAAAGTGAAATACGTGACCGAGGGAATGAGAAAGCCCGCCTTCCTGAGCGGCGAGCAGAAAAAGGCC
ATCGTGGACCTGCTGTTCAAGACCAACCGGAAAGTGACCGTGAAGCAGCTGAAAGAGGACTACTTCAAGA
AAATCGAGTGCTTCGACTCCGTGGAAATCTCCGGCGTGGAAGATCGGTTCAACGCCTCCCTGGGCACATA
CCACGATCTGCTGAAAATTATCAAGGACAAGGACTTCCTGGACAATGAGGAAAACGAGGACATTCTGGAA
GATATCGTGCTGACCCTGACACTGTTTGAGGACAGAGAGATGATCGAGGAACGGCTGAAAACCTATGCCC
ACCTGTTCGACGACAAAGTGATGAAGCAGCTGAAGCGGCGGAGATACACCGGCTGGGGCAGGCTGAGCCG
GAAGCTGATCAACGGCATCCGGGACAAGCAGTCCGGCAAGACAATCCTGGATTTCCTGAAGTCCGACGGC
TTCGCCAACAGAAACTTCATGCAGCTGATCCACGACGACAGCCTGACCTTTAAAGAGGACATCCAGAAAG
CCCAGGTGTCCGGCCAGGGCGATAGCCTGCACGAGCACATTGCCAATCTGGCCGGCAGCCCCGCCATTAA
GAAGGGCATCCTGCAGACAGTGAAGGTGGTGGACGAGCTCGTGAAAGTGATGGGCCGGCACAAGCCCGAG
AACATCGTGATCGAAATGGCCAGAGAGAACCAGACCACCCAGAAGGGACAGAAGAACAGCCGCGAGAGAA
TGAAGCGGATCGAAGAGGGCATCAAAGAGCTGGGCAGCCAGATCCTGAAAGAACACCCCGTGGAAAACAC
CCAGCTGCAGAACGAGAAGCTGTACCTGTACTACCTGCAGAATGGGCGGGATATGTACGTGGACCAGGAA
CTGGACATCAACCGGCTGTCCGACTACGATGTGGACCATATCGTGCCTCAGAGCTTTCTGAAGGACGACT
CCATCGACAACAAGGTGCTGACCAGAAGCGACAAGAACCGGGGCAAGAGCGACAACGTGCCCTCCGAAGA
GGTCGTGAAGAAGATGAAGAACTACTGGCGGCAGCTGCTGAACGCCAAGCTGATTACCCAGAGAAAGTTC
GACAATCTGACCAAGGCCGAGAGAGGCGGCCTGAGCGAACTGGATAAGGCCGGCTTCATCAAGAGACAGC
TGGTGGAAACCCGGCAGATCACAAAGCACGTGGCACAGATCCTGGACTCCCGGATGAACACTAAGTACGA
CGAGAATGACAAGCTGATCCGGGAAGTGAAAGTGATCACCCTGAAGTCCAAGCTGGTGTCCGATTTCCGG
AAGGATTTCCAGTTTTACAAAGTGCGCGAGATCAACAACTACCACCACGCCCACGACGCCTACCTGAACG
CCGTCGTGGGAACCGCCCTGATCAAAAAGTACCCTAAGCTGGAAAGCGAGTTCGTGTACGGCGACTACAA
GGTGTACGACGTGCGGAAGATGATCGCCAAGAGCGAGCAGGAAATCGGCAAGGCTACCGCCAAGTACTTC
TTCTACAGCAACATCATGAACTTTTTCAAGACCGAGATTACCCTGGCCAACGGCGAGATCCGGAAGCGGC
CTCTGATCGAGACAAACGGCGAAACCGGGGAGATCGTGTGGGATAAGGGCCGGGATTTTGCCACCGTGCG
GAAAGTGCTGAGCATGCCCCAAGTGAATATCGTGAAAAAGACCGAGGTGCAGACAGGCGGCTTCAGCAAA
GAGTCTATCCTGCCCAAGAGGAACAGCGATAAGCTGATCGCCAGAAAGAAGGACTGGGACCCTAAGAAGT
ACGGCGGCTTCGACAGCCCCACCGTGGCCTATTCTGTGCTGGTGGTGGCCAAAGTGGAAAAGGGCAAGTC
CAAGAAACTGAAGAGTGTGAAAGAGCTGCTGGGGATCACCATCATGGAAAGAAGCAGCTTCGAGAAGAAT
CCCATCGACTTTCTGGAAGCCAAGGGCTACAAAGAAGTGAAAAAGGACCTGATCATCAAGCTGCCTAAGT
ACTCCCTGTTCGAGCTGGAAAACGGCCGGAAGAGAATGCTGGCCTCTGCCGGCGAACTGCAGAAGGGAAA
CGAACTGGCCCTGCCCTCCAAATATGTGAACTTCCTGTACCTGGCCAGCCACTATGAGAAGCTGAAGGGC
TCCCCCGAGGATAATGAGCAGAAACAGCTGTTTGTGGAACAGCACAAGCACTACCTGGACGAGATCATCG
AGCAGATCAGCGAGTTCTCCAAGAGAGTGATCCTGGCCGACGCTAATCTGGACAAAGTGCTGTCCGCCTA
CAACAAGCACCGGGATAAGCCCATCAGAGAGCAGGCCGAGAATATCATCCACCTGTTTACCCTGACCAAT
CTGGGAGCCCCTGCCGCCTTCAAGTACTTTGACACCACCATCGACCGGAAGAGGTACACCAGCACCAAAG
AGGTGCTGGACGCCACCCTGATCCACCAGAGCATCACCGGCCTGTACGAGACACGGATCGACCTGTCTCA
GCTGGGAGGCGACAAAAGGCCGGCGGCCACGAAAAAGGCCGGCCAGGCAAAAAAGAAAAAGGAATTCGGC
AGTGGAGAGGGCAGAGGAAGTCTGCTAACATGCGGTGACGTCGAGGAGAATCCTGGCCCAATGACCGAGT
ACAAGCCCACGGTGCGCCTCGCCACCCGCGACGACGTCCCCAGGGCCGTACGCACCCTCGCCGCCGCGTT
CGCCGACTACCCCGCCACGCGCCACACCGTCGATCCGGACCGCCACATCGAGCGGGTCACCGAGCTGCAA
GAACTCTTCCTCACGCGCGTCGGGCTCGACATCGGCAAGGTGTGGGTCGCGGACGACGGCGCCGCGGTGG
CGGTCTGGACCACGCCGGAGAGCGTCGAAGCGGGGGCGGTGTTCGCCGAGATCGGCCCGCGCATGGCCGA
GTTGAGCGGTTCCCGGCTGGCCGCGCAGCAACAGATGGAAGGCCTCCTGGCGCCGCACCGGCCCAAGGAG
CCCGCGTGGTTCCTGGCCACCGTCGGCGTCTCGCCCGACCACCAGGGCAAGGGTCTGGGCAGCGCCGTCG
TGCTCCCCGGAGTGGAGGCGGCCGAGCGCGCCGGGGTGCCCGCCTTCCTGGAGACCTCCGCGCCCCACAA
CCTCCCCTTCTACGAGCGGCTCGGCTTCACCGTCACCGCCGACGTCGAGGTGCCCGAAGGACCGCGCACC
TGGTGCATGACCCGCAAGCCCGGTGCCTGAGAATTCTAACTAGAGCTCGCTGATCAGCCTCGACTGTGCC
TTCTAGTTGCCAGCCATCTGTTGTTTGCCCCTCCCCCGTGCCTTCCTTGACCCTGGAAGGTGCCACTCCC
ACTGTCCTTTCCTAATAAAATGAGGAAATTGCATCGCATTGTCTGAGTAGGTGTCATTCTATTCTGGGGG
GTGGGGTGGGGCAGGACAGCAAGGGGGAGGATTGGGAAGAGAATAGCAGGCATGCTGGGGAGCGGCCGCA
GGAACCCCTAGTGATGGAGTTGGCCACTCCCTCTCTGCGCGCTCGCTCGCTCACTGAGGCCGGGCGACCA
AAGGTCGCCCGACGCCCGGGCTTTGCCCGGGCGGCCTCAGTGAGCGAGCGAGCGCGCAGCTGCCTGCAGG
GGCGCCTGATGCGGTATTTTCTCCTTACGCATCTGTGCGGTATTTCACACCGCATA
[95 nt withheld, positions 6637-6731]
T
[46 nt withheld, positions 6733-6778]
C
[141 nt withheld, positions 6780-6920]
CCTTTGACGTTGGAGTCCACGTTCTTT
[37 nt withheld, positions 6948-6984]
ACTCTATCTCGGGCTATTCTTTTGATTTATAAGGGATTTTGCCGATTTCGGTCTATTGGTTAAAAAATGA
GCTGATTTAACAAAAATTTAACGCGAATTTTAACAAAATATTAACGTTTACAATTTTATGGTGCACTCTC
AGTACAATCTGCTCTGATGCCGCATAGTTAAGCCAGCCCCGACACCCGCCAACACCCGCTGACGCGCCCT
GACGGGCTTGTCTGCTCCCGGCATCCGCTTACAGACAAGCTGTGACCGTCTCCGGGAGCTGCATGTGTCA
GAGGTTTTCACCGTCATCACCGAAACGCGCGAGACGAAAGGGCCTCGTGATACGCCTATTTTTATAGGTT
AATGTCATGATAATAATGGTTTCTTAGACGTCAGGTGGCACTTTTCGGGGAAATGTGCGCGGAACCCCTA
TTTGTTTATTTTTCTAAATACATTCAAATATGTATCCGCTCATGAGACAATAACCCTGATAAATGCTTCA
ATAATATTGAAAAAGGAAGAGTATGAGTATTCAACATTTCCGTGTCGCCCTTATTCCCTTTTTTGCGGCA
TTTTGCCTTCCTGTTTTTGCTCACCCAGAAACGCTGGTGAAAGTAAAAGATGCTGAAGATCAGTTGGGTG
CACGAGTGGGTTACATCGAACTGGATCTCAACAGCGGTAAGATCCTTGAGAGTTTTCGCCCCGAAGAACG
TTTTCCAATGATGAGCACTTTTAAAGTTCTGCTATGTGGCGCGGTATTATCCCGTATTGACGCCGGGCAA
GAGCAACTCGGTCGCCGCATACACTATTCTCAGAATGACTTGGTTGAGTACTCACCAGTCACAGAAAAGC
ATCTTACGGATGGCATGACAGTAAGAGAATTATGCAGTGCTGCCATAACCATGAGTGATAACACTGCGGC
CAACTTACTTCTGACAACGATCGGAGGACCGAAGGAGCTAACCGCTTTTTTGCACAACATGGGGGATCAT
GTAACTCGCCTTGATCGTTGGGAACCGGAGCTGAATGAAGCCATACCAAACGACGAGCGTGACACCACGA
TGCCTGTAGCAATGGCAACAACGTTGCGCAAACTATTAACTGGCGAACTACTTACTCTAGCTTCCCGGCA
ACAATTAATAGACTGGATGGAGGCGGATAAAGTTGCAGGACCACTTCTGCGCTCGGCCCTTCCGGCTGGC
TGGTTTATTGCTGATAAATCTGGAGCCGGTGAGCGTGGAAGCCGCGGTATCATTGCAGCACTGGGGCCAG
ATGGTAAGCCCTCCCGTATCGTAGTTATCTACACGACGGGGAGTCAGGCAACTATGGATGAACGAAATAG
ACAGATCGCTGAGATAGGTGCCTCACTGATTAAGCATTGGTAACTGTCAGACCAAGTTTACTCATATATA
CTTTAGATTGATTTAAAACTTCATTTTTAATTTAAAAGGATCTAGGTGAAGATCCTTTTTGATAATCTCA
TGACCAAAATCCCTTAACGTGAGTTTTCGTTCCACTGAGCGTCAGACCCCGTAGAAAAGATCAAAGGATC
TTCTTGAGATCCTTTTTTTCTGCGCGTAATCTGCTGCTTGCAAACAAAAAAACCACCGCTACCAGCGGTG
GTTTGTTTGCCGGATCAAGAGCTACCAACTCTTTTTCCGAAGGTAACTGGCTTCAGCAGAGCGCAGATAC
CAAATACTGTTCTTCTAGTGTAGCCGTAGTTAGGCCACCACTTCAAGAACTCTGTAGCACCGCCTACATA
CCTCGCTCTGCTAATCCTGTTACCAGTGGCTGCTGCCAGTGGCGATAAGTCGTGTCTTACCGGGTTGGAC
TCAAGACGATAGTTACCGGATAAGGCGCAGCGGTCGGGCTGAACGGGGGGTTCGTGCACACAGCCCAGCT
TGGAGCGAACGACCTACACCGAACTGAGATACCTACAGCGTGAGCTATGAGAAAGCGCCACGCTTCCCGA
AGGGAGAAAGGCGGACAGGTATCCGGTAAGCGGCAGGGTCGGAACAGGAGAGCGCACGAGGGAGCTTCCA
GGGGGAAACGCCTGGTATCTTTATAGTCCTGTCGGGTTTCGCCACCTCTGACTTGAGCGTCGATTTTTGT
GATGCTCGTCAGGGGGGCGGAGCCTATGGAAAAACGCCAGCAACGCGGCCTTTTTACGGTTCCTGGCCTT
TTGCTGGCCTTTTGCTCACATGT
Features (pLannotate 1.2.2; 19 found; start..end, strand, type, name):
      1..241     +  promoter       U6 promoter: RNA polymerase III promoter for human U6 snRNA
    271..346     +  misc_RNA       gRNA scaffold: guide RNA scaffold for the Streptococcus pyogenes CRISPR/Cas9 system
    353..396     +  misc_RNA       gRNA scaffold (fragment): guide RNA scaffold for the Streptococcus pyogenes CRISPR/Cas9 system
    443..728     +  enhancer       CMV enhancer: human cytomegalovirus immediate early enhancer; contains an 18-bp deletion relative to the standard CMV enhancer
    730..1007    +  promoter       chicken β-actin promoter: No description available
   1008..1235    +  intron         hybrid intron: hybrid between chicken β-actin (CBA) and minute virus of mice (MMV) introns (Gray et al., 2011)
   1373..2974    +  CDS            Cas9(N): N-terminal portion of Streptococcus pyogenes Cas9 (Zetsche et al., 2015)
   2975..5473    +  CDS            Cas9(C): C-terminal portion of Streptococcus pyogenes Cas9 (Zetsche et al., 2015)
   5474..5521    +  CDS            nucleoplasmin NLS: bipartite nuclear localization signal from nucleoplasmin
   5591..6190    +  CDS            PuroR (fragment): puromycin N-acetyltransferase; pac from Streptomyces; confers resistance to puromycin
   6224..6335    +  polyA_signal   bGH poly(A) signal: bovine growth hormone polyadenylation signal
   6440..6580    +  repeat_region  AAV2 ITR: inverted terminal repeat of adeno-associated virus serotype 2 inverted
   6585..6636    -  misc_feature   bom (fragment): basis of mobility region from pBR322
   6655..7110    +  rep_origin     f1 ori (sequence partly withheld): f1 bacteriophage origin of replication; arrow indicates direction of (+) strand synthesis
   7111..7160    -  misc_feature   bom (fragment): basis of mobility region from pBR322
   7262..7297    -  CDS            rop (fragment): Rop protein, which maintains plasmids at low copy number; rop
   7392..7496    +  promoter       AmpR promoter: bla
   7497..8357    +  CDS            AmpR: β-lactamase; bla; confers resistance to ampicillin, carbenicillin, and related antibiotics
   8528..9116    +  rep_origin     ori: high-copy-number ColE1/pMB1/pBR322/pUC origin of replication
