[The description below was written by a language model from this plasmid's Addgene catalogue record and pLannotate feature annotations shown in this document.]
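Description:
pX459-puro-hPKAalpha is an all-in-one CRISPR/Cas9 mammalian expression plasmid built on the pX459-Puro backbone and carrying a single guide RNA directed against human PRKACA, the gene encoding the catalytic alpha subunit of protein kinase A. The sequenced plasmid is about 9.2 kb. It is propagated in E. coli through a high-copy ColE1/pUC-type origin with ampicillin selection (AmpR under its own bla promoter). It also contains an f1 phage origin, along with short annotated fragments of bom and rop that appear to be backbone remnants.

The payload consists of two expression units. In the first, a human U6 RNA polymerase III promoter drives the guide. The short targeting oligonucleotide was inserted between two BbsI sites, both destroyed during cloning, immediately upstream of the Streptococcus pyogenes gRNA scaffold; a second partial scaffold fragment is annotated just downstream. In the second unit, a hybrid promoter made of the CMV enhancer, the chicken β-actin promoter and a hybrid intron drives S. pyogenes Cas9. The annotation splits Cas9 into contiguous N- and C-terminal portions that together form the full coding region, followed by a nucleoplasmin nuclear localization signal. A puromycin N-acetyltransferase coding sequence lies downstream within the same transcription unit, ahead of the bGH polyadenylation signal. The feature table does not annotate the linker between Cas9 and PuroR. A single AAV2 ITR follows the poly(A) signal, which on its own does not make the plasmid an AAV packaging vector.

After transfection into human cells, the plasmid supplies both Cas9 and the guide, and puromycin can be used to enrich transfected cells. This arrangement suits Cas9-mediated targeting of PRKACA, such as gene disruption, although the record states only guide RNA expression as its purpose.
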