Addgene plasmid #185379: pX459-puro-hPKAalpha
Purpose: For mammalian expression of guide RNA: caccgTTTGAACGAATCAAGACCCT that targets human PKA subunit alpha
Depositing lab: Ayaz Najafov. Depositing organization: University of Texas Southwestern Medical Center.
Backbone
  Vector backbone: pX459-Puro
  Vector type: Mammalian Expression
  Selectable markers: Puromycin
Growth in bacteria
  Bacterial resistance: Ampicillin, 100 μg/mL
  Growth temperature: 37°C
  Growth strain: DH5alpha
  Copy number: Unknown
Gene/Insert
  Gene/Insert name: PRKACA
  gRNA/shRNA sequence: guide RNA: caccgTTTGAACGAATCAAGACCCT
  Species: H. sapiens (human)
  Insert size (bp): 26
  Mutation: WT
  Entrez Gene: PRKACA (a.k.a. CAFD1, PKACA, PPNAD4)
  Cloning method: Restriction Enzyme; 5′ cloning site BbsI (destroyed during cloning); 3′ cloning site BbsI (destroyed during cloning)
Terms and licenses: Academic/Nonprofit Terms; Industry Terms: Not Available to Industry
How to cite: pX459-puro-hPKAalpha was a gift from Ayaz Najafov (Addgene plasmid # 185379 ; http://n2t.net/addgene:185379 ; RRID:Addgene_185379)
